>Addgene plasmid #11932 | GFP-Ub KO.G76V | depositor full sequence | sequence record 7136 | Author sequence
TAGTTATTAATAGTAATCAATTACGGGGTCATTAGTTCATAGCCCATATATGGAGTTCCGCGTTACATAA
CTTACGGTAAATGGCCCGCCTGGCTGACCGCCCAACGACCCCCGCCCATTGACGTCAATAATGACGTATG
TTCCCATAGTAACGCCAATAGGGACTTTCCATTGACGTCAATGGGTGGAGTATTTACGGTAAACTGCCCA
CTTGGCAGTACATCAAGTGTATCATATGCCAAGTACGCCCCCTATTGACGTCAATGACGGTAAATGGCCC
GCCTGGCATTATGCCCAGTACATGACCTTATGGGACTTTCCTACTTGGCAGTACATCTACGTATTAGTCA
TCGCTATTACCATGGTGATGCGGTTTTGGCAGTACATCAATGGGCGTGGATAGCGGTTTGACTCACGGGG
ATTTCCAAGTCTCCACCCCATTGACGTCAATGGGAGTTTGTTTTGGCACCAAAATCAACGGGACTTTCCA
AAATGTCGTAACAACTCCGCCCCATTGACGCAAATGGGCGGTAGGCGTGTACGGTGGGAGGTCTATATAA
GCAGAGCTGGTTTAGTGAACCGTCAGATCCGCTAGCGCTACCGGTCGCCACCATGGTGAGCAAGGGCGAG
GAGCTGTTCACCGGGGTGGTGCCCATCCTGGTCGAGCTGGACGGCGACGTAAACGGCCACAAGTTCAGCG
TGTCCGGCGAGGGCGAGGGCGATGCCACCTACGGCAAGCTGACCCTGAAGTTCATCTGCACCACCGGCAA
GCTGCCCGTGCCCTGGCCCACCCTCGTGACCACCCTGACCTACGGCGTGCAGTGCTTCAGCCGCTACCCC
GACCACATGAAGCAGCACGACTTCTTCAAGTCCGCCATGCCCGAAGGCTACGTCCAGGAGCGCACCATCT
TCTTCAAGGACGACGGCAACTACAAGACCCGCGCCGAGGTGAAGTTCGAGGGCGACACCCTGGTGAACCG
CATCGAGCTGAAGGGCATCGACTTCAAGGAGGACGGCAACATCCTGGGGCACAAGCTGGAGTACAACTAC
AACAGCCACAACGTCTATATCATGGCCGACAAGCAGAAGAACGGCATCAAGGTGAACTTCAAGATCCGCC
ACAACATCGAGGACGGCAGCGTGCAGCTCGCCGACCACTACCAGCAGAACACCCCCATCGGCGACGGCCC
CGTGCTGCTGCCCGACAACCACTACCTGAGCACCCAGTCCGCCCTGAGCAAAGACCCCAACGAGAAGCGC
GATCACATGGTCCTGCTGGAGTTCGTGACCGCCGCCGGGATCACTCTCGGCATGGACGAGCTGTACAAGT
CCGGACTCAGATCTCGAGCTCAAGCTTATATACATATGCAGATCTTCGTCAGAACGTTAACCGGTAGAAC
CATAACTCTAGAAGTTGAACCATCCGATACCATCGAAAACGTTAGAGCTAGAATTCAAGACAGAGAAGGC
ATTCCACCTGATCAACAAAGATTGATCTTTGCCGGTAGACAGCTCGAGGACGGTAGAACGCTGTCTGATT
ACAACATTCAGAGAGAGTCGACCTTACATCTTGTCTTAAGACTAAGAGGTGTGTGAGGTACCGCGGGCCC
GGGATCCACCGGATCTAGATAACTGATCATAATCAGCCATACCACATTTGTAGAGGTTTTACTTGCTTTA
AAAAACCTCCCACACCTCCCCCTGAACCTGAAACATAAAATGAATGCAATTGTTGTTGTTAACTTGTTTA
TTGCAGCTTATAATGGTTACAAATAAAGCAATAGCATCACAAATTTCACAAATAAAGCATTTTTTTCACT
GCATTCTAGTTGTGGTTTGTCCAAACTCATCAATGTATCTTAACGCGTAAATTGTAAGCGTTAATATTTT
GTTAAAATTCGCGTTAAATTTTTGTTAAATCAGCTCATTTTTTAACCAATAGGCCGAAATCGGCAAAATC
CCTTATAAATCAAAAGAATAGACCGAGATAGGGT
[37 nt withheld, positions 1995-2031]
AAAGAACGTGGACTCCAACGTCAAAGG
[49 nt withheld, positions 2059-2107]
T
[91 nt withheld, positions 2109-2199]
G
[124 nt withheld, positions 2201-2324]
CAGGTGGCACTTTTCGGGGAAATGTGCGCGGAACCCCTATTTGTTTATTTTTCTAAATACATTCAAATAT
GTATCCGCTCATGAGACAATAACCCTGATAAATGCTTCAATAATATTGAAAAAGGAAGAGTCCTGAGGCG
GAAAGAACCAGCTGTGGAATGTGTGTCAGTTAGGGTGTGGAAAGTCCCCAGGCTCCCCAGCAGGCAGAAG
TATGCAAAGCATGCATCTCAATTAGTCAGCAACCAGGTGTGGAAAGTCCCCAGGCTCCCCAGCAGGCAGA
AGTATGCAAAGCATGCATCTCAATTAGTCAGCAACCATAGTCCCGCCCCTAACTCCGCCCATCCCGCCCC
TAACTCCGCCCAGTTCCGCCCATTCTCCGCCCCATGGCTGACTAATTTTTTTTATTTATGCAGAGGCCGA
GGCCGCCTCGGCCTCTGAGCTATTCCAGAAGTAGTGAGGAGGCTTTTTTGGAGGCCTAGGCTTTTGCAAA
GATCGATCAAGAGACAGGATGAGGATCGTTTCGCATGATTGAACAAGATGGATTGCACGCAGGTTCTCCG
GCCGCTTGGGTGGAGAGGCTATTCGGCTATGACTGGGCACAACAGACAATCGGCTGCTCTGATGCCGCCG
TGTTCCGGCTGTCAGCGCAGGGGCGCCCGGTTCTTTTTGTCAAGACCGACCTGTCCGGTGCCCTGAATGA
ACTGCAAGACGAGGCAGCGCGGCTATCGTGGCTGGCCACGACGGGCGTTCCTTGCGCAGCTGTGCTCGAC
GTTGTCACTGAAGCGGGAAGGGACTGGCTGCTATTGGGCGAAGTGCCGGGGCAGGATCTCCTGTCATCTC
ACCTTGCTCCTGCCGAGAAAGTATCCATCATGGCTGATGCAATGCGGCGGCTGCATACGCTTGATCCGGC
TACCTGCCCATTCGACCACCAAGCGAAACATCGCATCGAGCGAGCACGTACTCGGATGGAAGCCGGTCTT
GTCGATCAGGATGATCTGGACGAAGAGCATCAGGGGCTCGCGCCAGCCGAACTGTTCGCCAGGCTCAAGG
CGAGCATGCCCGACGGCGAGGATCTCGTCGTGACCCATGGCGATGCCTGCTTGCCGAATATCATGGTGGA
AAATGGCCGCTTTTCTGGATTCATCGACTGTGGCCGGCTGGGTGTGGCGGACCGCTATCAGGACATAGCG
TTGGCTACCCGTGATATTGCTGAAGAGCTTGGCGGCGAATGGGCTGACCGCTTCCTCGTGCTTTACGGTA
TCGCCGCTCCCGATTCGCAGCGCATCGCCTTCTATCGCCTTCTTGACGAGTTCTTCTGAGCGGGACTCTG
GGGTTCGAAATGACCGACCAAGCGACGCCCAACCTGCCATCACGAGATTTCGATTCCACCGCCGCCTTCT
ATGAAAGGTTGGGCTTCGGAATCGTTTTCCGGGACGCCGGCTGGATGATCCTCCAGCGCGGGGATCTCAT
GCTGGAGTTCTTCGCCCACCCTAGGGGGAGGCTAACTGAAACACGGAAGGAGACAATACCGGAAGGAACC
CGCGCTATGACGGCAATAAAAAGACAGAATAAAACGCACGGTGTTGGGTCGTTTGTTCATAAACGCGGGG
TTCGGTCCCAGGGCTGGCACTCTGTCGATACCCCACCGAGACCCCATTGGGGCCAATACGCCCGCGTTTC
TTCCTTTTCCCCACCCCACCCCCCAAGTTCGGGTGAAGGCCCAGGGCTCGCAGCCAACGTCGGGGCGGCA
GGCCCTGCCATAGCCTCAGGTTACTCATATATACTTTAGATTGATTTAAAACTTCATTTTTAATTTAAAA
GGATCTAGGTGAAGATCCTTTTTGATAATCTCATGACCAAAATCCCTTAACGTGAGTTTTCGTTCCACTG
AGCGTCAGACCCCGTAGAAAAGATCAAAGGATCTTCTTGAGATCCTTTTTTTCTGCGCGTAATCTGCTGC
TTGCAAACAAAAAAACCACCGCTACCAGCGGTGGTTTGTTTGCCGGATCAAGAGCTACCAACTCTTTTTC
CGAAGGTAACTGGCTTCAGCAGAGCGCAGATACCAAATACTGTCCTTCTAGTGTAGCCGTAGTTAGGCCA
CCACTTCAAGAACTCTGTAGCACCGCCTACATACCTCGCTCTGCTAATCCTGTTACCAGTGGCTGCTGCC
AGTGGCGATAAGTCGTGTCTTACCGGGTTGGACTCAAGACGATAGTTACCGGATAAGGCGCAGCGGTCGG
GCTGAACGGGGGGTTCGTGCACACAGCCCAGCTTGGAGCGAACGACCTACACCGAACTGAGATACCTACA
GCGTGAGCTATGAGAAAGCGCCACGCTTCCCGAAGGGAGAAAGGCGGACAGGTATCCGGTAAGCGGCAGG
GTCGGAACAGGAGAGCGCACGAGGGAGCTTCCAGGGGGAAACGCCTGGTATCTTTATAGTCCTGTCGGGT
TTCGCCACCTCTGACTTGAGCGTCGATTTTTGTGATGCTCGTCAGGGGGGCGGAGCCTATGGAAAAACGC
CAGCAACGCGGCCTTTTTACGGTTCCTGGCCTTTTGCTGGCCTTTTGCTCACATGTTCTTTCCTGCGTTA
TCCCCTGATTCTGTGGATAACCGTATTACCGCCATGCAT
Features (pLannotate 1.2.2; 16 found; start..end, strand, type, name):
     61..364     +  enhancer       CMV enhancer: human cytomegalovirus immediate early enhancer
    365..568     +  promoter       CMV promoter: human cytomegalovirus (CMV) immediate early promoter
    613..1329    +  CDS            EGFP: EGFP is a basic (constitutively fluorescent) green fluorescent protein published in 1996, derived from Aequorea victoria. It is reported to be a rapidly-maturing weak dimer with moderate acid sensitivity.
   1330..1357    +  misc_feature   MCS (fragment): multiple cloning site
   1366..1591    +  CDS            ubiquitin-K0 (fragment): human ubiquitin variant in which all of the lysines have been mutated to arginine also known as ubiquitin-KO
   1597..1622    +  misc_feature   MCS (fragment): multiple cloning site
   1634..1718    +  CDS            large T antigen (fragment): large T antigen from SV40 (simian virus 40)
   1741..1862    +  polyA_signal   SV40 poly(A) signal: SV40 polyadenylation signal
   1896..2324    -  rep_origin     f1 ori (sequence partly withheld): f1 bacteriophage origin of replication; arrow indicates direction of (+) strand synthesis
   2351..2455    +  promoter       AmpR promoter: bla
   2457..2814    +  promoter       SV40 promoter: SV40 enhancer and early promoter
   2849..3643    +  CDS            NeoR/KanR: aminoglycoside phosphotransferase from Tn5; aph(3')-II (or nptII); confers resistance to neomycin, kanamycin, and G418 (Geneticin®)
   3664..3816    +  CDS            ble (fragment): BLE_KLEPN - Experimental evidence at protein level: Swiss-Prot protein existence level 1. Binding protein with a strong affinity to the bleomycin family of antibiotics. Binds to CL990; an antimitotic-antibiotic compound. From Klebsiella pneumoniae.
   3875..3922    +  polyA_signal   HSV TK poly(A) signal: herpes simplex virus thymidine kinase polyadenylation signal (Cole and Stacy, 1985)
   4013..4029    -  polyA_signal   bGH poly(A) signal (fragment): bovine growth hormone polyadenylation signal
   4251..4839    +  rep_origin     ori: high-copy-number ColE1/pMB1/pBR322/pUC origin of replication
