[The description below was written by a language model from this plasmid's Addgene catalogue record and pLannotate feature annotations shown in this document.]
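Description:
GFP-Ub KO.G76V is a mammalian expression plasmid built on the Clontech EGFP-C1 backbone, encoding a conjugation-deficient human ubiquitin mutant fused to the C-terminus of EGFP. The annotated sequence is 4,953 nt. The plasmid is propagated in E. coli from a high-copy ColE1/pUC-type origin and also carries an f1 phage origin. A single Tn5 NeoR/KanR gene provides selection in both hosts. The bacterial bla promoter drives it for kanamycin resistance, and the SV40 enhancer/early promoter, with an HSV TK polyadenylation signal, drives it for G418 selection of transfected mammalian cells.

The expression cassette consists of the CMV immediate early enhancer and promoter, the EGFP coding sequence, a short stretch of multiple cloning site acting as linker, the ubiquitin insert cloned between HindIII and KpnI, and the SV40 polyadenylation signal. In this ubiquitin variant all seven lysines are changed to arginine, so no polyubiquitin chains can be built on it. In addition, the C-terminal glycine 76 is changed to valine, which disables the residue normally needed for attachment to substrates. The resulting GFP-ubiquitin fusion therefore cannot be incorporated into ubiquitin conjugates. The associated publication examined ubiquitin dynamics linking proteasome activity and chromatin remodelling, so the plasmid plausibly serves as a non-conjugatable control for fluorescent ubiquitin in live-cell imaging, although the record does not state this use explicitly.

The catalogue's Entrez Gene link points to RBX1, which does not match the ubiquitin insert described in the other fields and found in the feature table. The short large T antigen, ble and bGH poly(A) fragments in the annotation look like residual backbone sequence or partial annotation matches rather than functional elements.
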