Addgene plasmid #11932: GFP-Ub KO.G76V
Depositing lab: Nico Dantuma. Depositing organization: Karolinska Institute, Dr. Nico Dantuma Lab (Inactive). Publication: A dynamic ubiquitin equilibrium couples proteasomal activity to chromatin remodeling. Dantuma NP, Groothuis TA, Salomons FA, Neefjes J. J Cell Biol. 2006 Apr 10. 173(1):19-26. 10.1083/jcb.200510071 PubMed 16606690.
Backbone
  Vector backbone: EGFP-C1
  Backbone manufacturer: Clontech
  Backbone size w/o insert (bp): 4731
  Vector type: Mammalian Expression
  Selectable markers: Neomycin (select with G418)
Growth in bacteria
  Bacterial resistance: Kanamycin, 50 μg/mL
  Growth temperature: 37°C
  Growth strain: DH5alpha
  Copy number: High Copy
Gene/Insert
  Gene/Insert name: Ubiquitin KO.G76V (alt names: Ubiquitin; ubiquitin; Ub)
  Species: H. sapiens (human)
  Insert size (bp): 245
  Mutation: Conjugation deficient mutant. All 7 lysines of ubiquitin mutated to arginines. Glycine 76 mutated to valine.
  Entrez Gene: RBX1 (a.k.a. BA554C12.1, RNF75, ROC1)
  Tag / fusion protein: GFP (N terminal on backbone)
  Cloning method: Restriction Enzyme; 5′ cloning site HindIII (not destroyed); 3′ cloning site KpnI (not destroyed)
  Sequencing primers: 5′ EGFP-C (CATGGTCCTGCTGGAGTTCGTG)
Terms and licenses: Academic/Nonprofit Terms; Industry Terms: Not Available to Industry
How to cite: GFP-Ub KO.G76V was a gift from Nico Dantuma (Addgene plasmid # 11932 ; http://n2t.net/addgene:11932 ; RRID:Addgene_11932)
