>Addgene plasmid #11932 | GFP-Ub KO.G76V | addgene partial sequence | sequence record 18548 | EGFP-C 5'-CATGGTCCTGCTGGAGTTCGTG-3'
TGTACAAGTCCGGACTCAGATCTCGAGCTCAGCTTATATACATATGCAGATCTTCGTCAGAACGTTAACC
GGTAGAACCATAACTCTAGAAGTTGAACCATCCGATACCATCGAAAACGTTAGAGCTAGAATTCAAGACA
GAGAAGGCATTCCACCTGATCAACAAAGATTGATCTTTGCCGGTAGACAGCTCGAGGACGGTAGAACGCT
GTCTGATTACAACATTCAGAGAGAGTCGACCTTACATCTTGTCTTAAGACTAAGAGGTGTGTGAGGTACC
GCGGGCCCGGGATCCACCGGATCTAGATAACTGATCATAATCAGCCATACCACATTTGTAGAGGTTTTAC
TTGCTTTAAAAAACCTCCCACACCTCCCCCTGAACCTGAAACATAAAATGAATGCAATTGTTGTTGTTAA
CTTGTTTATTGCAGCTTATAATGGTTACAAATAAAGCAATAGCATCACAAATTTCACAAATAAAGCATTT
TTTTCACTGCATTCTAGTTGTGGTTTGTCCAAACTCATCAATGTATCTTAACGCGTAAATTGTAAGCGTT
AATATTTTGTTAAAATTCGCGTTAAATTTTTGTTAAATCAGCTCATTTTTTAACCAATAGGCCGAAATCG
GCAAAATCCCTTATAAATCAAAAGAATAGACCGAGATAGGGT
[37 nt withheld, positions 673-709]
AAAGAACGTGGACTCCAACGTCAAAGG
[49 nt withheld, positions 737-785]
T
[91 nt withheld, positions 787-877]
G
[80 nt withheld, positions 879-958]
