>Addgene plasmid #11932 | GFP-Ub KO.G76V | addgene partial sequence | sequence record 63733 | SV40pA-R 5'-GAAATTTGTGATGCTATTGC-3'
TTATAAGCTGCAATAAACAAGTTAACAACAACAATTGCATTCATTTTATGTTTCAGGTTCAGGGGGAGGT
GTGGGAGGTTTTTTAAAGCAAGTAAAACCTCTACAAATGTGGTATGGCTGATTATGATCAGTTATCTAGA
TCCGGTGGATCCCGGGCCCGCGGTACCTCACACACCTCTTAGTCTTAAGACAAGATGTAAGGTCGACTCT
CTCTGAATGTTGTAATCAGACAGCGTTCTACCGTCCTCGAGCTGTCTACCGGCAAAGATCAATCTTTGTT
GATCAGGTGGAATGCCTTCTCTGTCTTGAATTCTAGCTCTAACGTTTTCGATGGTATCGGATGGTTCAAC
TTCTAGAGTTATGGTTCTACCGGTTAACGTTCTGACGAAGATCTGCATATGTATATAAGCTTGAGCTCGA
GATCTGAGTCCGGACTTGTACAGCTCGTCCATGCCGAGAGTGATCCCGGCGGCGGTCACGAACTCCAGCA
GGACCATGTGATCGCGCTTCTCGTTGGGGTCTTTGCTCAGGGCGGACTGGGTGCTCAGGTAGTGGTTGTC
GGGCAGCAGCACGGGGCCGTCGCCGATGGGGGTGTTCTGCTGGTAGTGGTCGGCGAGCTGCACGCTGCCG
TCCTCGATGTTGTGGCGGATCTTGAAGTTCACCTTGATGCCGTTCTTCTGCTTGTCGGCCATGATATAGA
CGTTGTGGCTGTTGTAGTTGTACTCCAGCTTGTGCCCCAGGATGTTGCCGTCCTCCTTGAAGTCGATGCC
CTTCAGCTCGATGCGGTTCACCAGGGTGTCGCCCTCGAACTTCACCTCGGCGCGGGTCTTGTAGTTGCCG
TCGTCCTTGAAGAAGATGGTGCGCTCCTGGACGTAGCCTTCGGGCATGGCGGACTTGAAGAAGTCGTGCT
GCTTCATGTGGTCGGGGTAGCGGCTGAAGCACTGCACGCCGTAGGTCAGGGTGGTCACGAGGGTGGGCCA
GGGCACGGGCAGCTTGCCGGTG
